Addgene plasmid #179922: pClgn-Lrrc23-1D4
Purpose: Vector backbone. pClgn-promoter driven expression.
Depositing lab: Masahito Ikawa. Depositing organization: The University of Osaka. Publication: LRRC23 is a conserved component of the radial spoke that is necessary for sperm motility and male fertility in mice. Zhang X, Sun J, Lu Y, Zhang J, Shimada K, Noda T, Zhao S, Koyano T, Matsuyama M, Zhou S, Wu J, Ikawa M, Liu M. J Cell Sci. 2021 Oct 15;134(20). pii: 272563. doi: 10.1242/jcs.259381. Epub 2021 Oct 21. PubMed 34585727.
Backbone
  Vector backbone: pClgn-FLAG
  Backbone size w/o insert (bp): 3803
  Total vector size (bp): 4823
  Vector type: Mammalian Expression
Growth in bacteria
  Bacterial resistance: Ampicillin, 100 μg/mL
  Growth temperature: 37°C
  Growth strain: DH5alpha
  Copy number: High Copy
Gene/Insert
  Gene/Insert name: Lrrc23
  Species: M. musculus (mouse)
  Insert size (bp): 1020
  Mutation: Stop codon removed
  GenBank ID: NM_001302555.1 NM_001302555.1
  Entrez Gene: Lrrc23 (a.k.a. 4921537K05Rik, B7, Lrpb7)
  Promoter: Calmegin
  Tag / fusion protein: 1D4 (C terminal on backbone)
  Cloning method: Restriction Enzyme; 5′ cloning site XbaI (not destroyed); 3′ cloning site EcoRV (not destroyed)
  Sequencing primers: 5′ TTGAGCGGGCCGCTTGCGCACTGG; 3′ GCCACACCAGCCACCACCTTCTG
Terms and licenses: Academic/Nonprofit Terms; Industry Terms: Not Available to Industry
How to cite: pClgn-Lrrc23-1D4 was a gift from Masahito Ikawa (Addgene plasmid # 179922 ; http://n2t.net/addgene:179922 ; RRID:Addgene_179922)
