[The description below was written by a language model from this plasmid's Addgene catalogue record and pLannotate feature annotations shown in this document.]
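Description:
pClgn-Lrrc23-1D4 is a mammalian expression plasmid of about 4.8 kb, built on the pClgn-FLAG backbone, that places the mouse Lrrc23 coding sequence under control of the Calmegin (Clgn) promoter. Calmegin is a testis-specific chaperone gene, and its promoter is generally used to direct expression in male germ cells. The associated work concerns LRRC23 as a radial spoke component required for sperm motility and male fertility in mice. The record does not state exactly how the plasmid was used, but its design is consistent with germ-cell expression of a tagged protein. In bacteria the plasmid replicates from a high-copy ColE1/pUC-type origin and is selected with ampicillin through the β-lactamase gene. An f1 origin, lacZα and lacI fragments, lac promoter/operator elements and flanking T3 and T7 promoters point to a pBluescript-like cloning scaffold.

The 1,020 bp Lrrc23 open reading frame was inserted between XbaI and EcoRV sites, both of which were retained. Its stop codon was removed so that translation continues into a backbone-encoded C-terminal 1D4 tag, a short rhodopsin-derived epitope recognised by a monoclonal antibody and useful for detection or immunoprecipitation. Downstream lies a rabbit β-globin polyadenylation signal, preceded by a short β-globin coding fragment that most likely belongs to the same globin 3′ region, which provides transcript processing. The automated annotation labels neither the Calmegin promoter nor the 1D4 tag. The promoter presumably occupies the unannotated stretch upstream of the Lrrc23 CDS, and the tag the short gap immediately after it. No mammalian selection marker is annotated.
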