Features (pLannotate 1.2.2; 14 found; start..end, strand, type, name):
    354..1373    +  CDS            Lrrc23: LRC23_MOUSE - Also known as Lrpb7. Experimental evidence at protein level: Swiss-Prot protein existence level 1. From Mus musculus (Mouse).
   1428..1499    +  CDS            HBB (fragment): HBB_PONPY - Experimental evidence at transcript level: Swiss-Prot protein existence level 2. Involved in oxygen transport from the lung to the various peripheral tissues. From Pongo pygmaeus (Bornean orangutan).
   1570..1625    +  polyA_signal   β-globin poly(A) signal: rabbit β-globin polyadenylation signal (Gil and Proudfoot, 1987)
   1981..1999    -  promoter       T7 promoter: promoter for bacteriophage T7 RNA polymerase
   2007..2162    +  CDS            lacZα (fragment): LacZα fragment of β-galactosidase; lacZ fragment
   2167..2595    +  rep_origin     f1 ori (sequence partly withheld): f1 bacteriophage origin of replication; arrow indicates direction of (+) strand synthesis
   2648..2752    +  promoter       AmpR promoter: bla
   2753..3613    +  CDS            AmpR: β-lactamase; bla; confers resistance to ampicillin, carbenicillin, and related antibiotics
   3784..4372    +  rep_origin     ori: high-copy-number ColE1/pMB1/pBR322/pUC origin of replication
   4555..4647    +  CDS            lacI (fragment): lac repressor; lacI; The lac repressor binds to the lac operator to inhibit transcription in E. coli. This inhibition can be relieved by adding lactose or isopropyl-β-D-thiogalactopyranoside (IPTG).
   4660..4681    +  protein_bind   CAP binding site: CAP binding activates transcription in the presence of cAMP. E. coli catabolite activator protein
   4696..4726    +  promoter       lac promoter: promoter for the E. coli lac operon
   4734..4750    +  protein_bind   lac operator: The lac repressor binds to the lac operator to inhibit transcription in E. coli. This inhibition can be relieved by adding lactose or isopropyl-β-D-thiogalactopyranoside (IPTG). lac repressor encoded by lacI
   4795..4813    +  promoter       T3 promoter: promoter for bacteriophage T3 RNA polymerase
>Addgene plasmid #179922 | pClgn-Lrrc23-1D4 | addgene full sequence | sequence record 352786 | Addgene NGS Result
GAGCTCATCGATGAGCTCCAGAGAGGGACTGACGTTGGAAGGACCGCATCCCCCCAGGCGCGCGGCCGCT
GGGTCCCGAGCGGCGGTTGAGCGGGCCGCTTGCGCACTGGGGCTGCCACTGCATCCTGCATCCTCCGGCG
CGGCCGCTCGCGCACGCGCAGTTAGCAGTCGCTGCTGGGCGGCTGCCGGCGGGATCGCTCTGGGGAGACG
CCGGGCACCAAGTAGCGGCCAGTCGGACACCTGAGCTGCCGCTGCTGGACACAAGCCCGCAGGACAGGTG
TGTAGACCGCGGGCCGCCTTCCTGCGGCTTGTTCTCTGGGGACCGGGTGAGAAATCGGATCTCTAGAGCC
GCCATGTCGGATGAAGATGATGTGGATGACGTTGATGCAGAACAGGATGAAGTGGAAAGTGACAAGGAGA
TAGAGGAATGGGAAGACTACAGGAAAGAGACAGAAGAAGCCTCTGAGGAATGGCTGCCCACCCCCATCAC
GGAGGCCATGATGAAGGAAGGGCTCTCATTACTCTGCAAGATTGGCAGTGGACTGGCTCACGCTTATATT
AAGCTGGAGGCTAAGGACAGGGACCTCACAGACATCTCCTTACTGCGCTCCTATATCCATCTTCGCTATG
TGGATATTTCTGAGAACCATATTACAGACATATCGCCGCTCAACAGTCTCACTCACCTCCTATGGCTCAA
GGCCGATGGCAATCAGCTTCGGAGTGCTAGGATGAATGAACTTCCCTACCTGCAGATCGCCAGCTTTTCC
TACAACCAGATCATAGACACTGAAGGCATCTTTCACCCCCGTCTGGGAAGCCTGGATCTCAAAGGGAACC
GCATCCACCAGGTGACTGGTCTGGACCCCGAGAGACTGTCGAGCCTGCACACCCTGGAGCTTCGAGGGAA
CCAGCTGGAATCCACAAAGGGAATCTACCTTCCTAAGCTGAAGAATCTCTACCTGGCTCAAAACCTGCTG
AAGAAGGTAGAGGGCCTGGAGAACCTGAGCAACTTGACCACCCTGCATCTGCGAGACAACCAGATTGAAA
CTTTGAATGGCTTCTCCCAGGAAATGAAGTCGCTGCAGTACCTCAACTTGAGGAGCAATATGATTAGTGA
TCTGGCAGAGCTGGCCAAACTGCGGGACCTGCCCAAACTTCGAGCCCTGGTGCTGCTGGACAACCCATGT
GCGGATGAGACCGACTACCGCCAGGAGGCCCTGGTGCAGATGGCGCACCTTGAGCGCCTGGACAAAGAAT
TCTATGAGGATGATGACCGGGCAGAGGCCGAGGAGATCCGTCAGAGGCTGAAGGAGGAACAGGATCAAGA
TCTCGATCCGGACCAGGACATGGAACCGTACTTGCCACCAGTTGATATCGGGGGCGGGGGCACAGAGACC
AGCCAAGTGGCGCCTGCCTAGCTCGAGACTCCTCAGGTGCAGGCTGCCTATCAGAAGGTGGTGGCTGGTG
TGGCCAATGCCCTGGCTCACAAATACCACTGAGATCTTTTTCCCTCTGCCAAAAATTATGGGGACATCAT
GAAGCCCCTTGAGCATCTGACTTCTGGCTAATAAAGGAAATTTATTTTCATTGCAATAGTGTGTTGGAAT
TTTTTGTGTCTCTCACTCGGAAGGACATATGGGAGGGCAAATCATTTAAAACATCAGAATGAGTATTTGG
TTTAGAGTTTGGCAACATATGCCCATATGCTGGCTGCCATGAACAAAGGTTGGCTATAAAGAGGTCATCA
GTATATGAAACAGCCCCCTGCTGTCCATTCCTTATTCCATAGAAAAGCCTTGACTTGAGGTTAGATTTTT
TTTATATTTTGTTTTGTGTTATTTTTTTCTTTAACATCCCTAAAATTTTCCTTACATGTTTTACTAGCCA
GATTTTTCCTCCTCTCCTGACTACTCCCAGTCATAGCTGTCCCTCTTCTCTTATGAAGATCCCTCGACTT
AATTAAGGTACCCAATTCGCCCTATAGTGAGTCGTATTACGCGCGCTCACTGGCCGTCGTTTTACAACGT
CGTGACTGGGAAAACCCTGGCGTTACCCAACTTAATCGCCTTGCAGCACATCCCCCTTTCGCCAGCTGGC
GTAATAGCGAAGAGGCCCGCACCGATCGCCCTTCCCAACAGTTGCGCAGCCTGAATGGCGAATGGG
[124 nt withheld, positions 2167-2290]
C
[91 nt withheld, positions 2292-2382]
A
[49 nt withheld, positions 2384-2432]
CCTTTGACGTTGGAGTCCACGTTCTTT
[37 nt withheld, positions 2460-2496]
ACCCTATCTCGGTCTATTCTTTTGATTTATAAGGGATTTTGCCGATTTCGGCCTATTGGTTAAAAAATGA
GCTGATTTAACAAAAATTTAACGCGAATTTTAACAAAATATTAACGCTTACAATTTAGGTGGCACTTTTC
GGGGAAATGTGCGCGGAACCCCTATTTGTTTATTTTTCTAAATACATTCAAATATGTATCCGCTCATGAG
ACAATAACCCTGATAAATGCTTCAATAATATTGAAAAAGGAAGAGTATGAGTATTCAACATTTCCGTGTC
GCCCTTATTCCCTTTTTTGCGGCATTTTGCCTTCCTGTTTTTGCTCACCCAGAAACGCTGGTGAAAGTAA
AAGATGCTGAAGATCAGTTGGGTGCACGAGTGGGTTACATCGAACTGGATCTCAACAGCGGTAAGATCCT
TGAGAGTTTTCGCCCCGAAGAACGTTTTCCAATGATGAGCACTTTTAAAGTTCTGCTATGTGGCGCGGTA
TTATCCCGTATTGACGCCGGGCAAGAGCAACTCGGTCGCCGCATACACTATTCTCAGAATGACTTGGTTG
AGTACTCACCAGTCACAGAAAAGCATCTTACGGATGGCATGACAGTAAGAGAATTATGCAGTGCTGCCAT
AACCATGAGTGATAACACTGCGGCCAACTTACTTCTGACAACGATCGGAGGACCGAAGGAGCTAACCGCT
TTTTTGCACAACATGGGGGATCATGTAACTCGCCTTGATCGTTGGGAACCGGAGCTGAATGAAGCCATAC
CAAACGACGAGCGTGACACCACGATGCCTGTAGCAATGGCAACAACGTTGCGCAAACTATTAACTGGCGA
ACTACTTACTCTAGCTTCCCGGCAACAATTAATAGACTGGATGGAGGCGGATAAAGTTGCAGGACCACTT
CTGCGCTCGGCCCTTCCGGCTGGCTGGTTTATTGCTGATAAATCTGGAGCCGGTGAGCGTGGGTCTCGCG
GTATCATTGCAGCACTGGGGCCAGATGGTAAGCCCTCCCGTATCGTAGTTATCTACACGACGGGGAGTCA
GGCAACTATGGATGAACGAAATAGACAGATCGCTGAGATAGGTGCCTCACTGATTAAGCATTGGTAACTG
TCAGACCAAGTTTACTCATATATACTTTAGATTGATTTAAAACTTCATTTTTAATTTAAAAGGATCTAGG
TGAAGATCCTTTTTGATAATCTCATGACCAAAATCCCTTAACGTGAGTTTTCGTTCCACTGAGCGTCAGA
CCCCGTAGAAAAGATCAAAGGATCTTCTTGAGATCCTTTTTTTCTGCGCGTAATCTGCTGCTTGCAAACA
AAAAAACCACCGCTACCAGCGGTGGTTTGTTTGCCGGATCAAGAGCTACCAACTCTTTTTCCGAAGGTAA
CTGGCTTCAGCAGAGCGCAGATACCAAATACTGTTCTTCTAGTGTAGCCGTAGTTAGGCCACCACTTCAA
GAACTCTGTAGCACCGCCTACATACCTCGCTCTGCTAATCCTGTTACCAGTGGCTGCTGCCAGTGGCGAT
AAGTCGTGTCTTACCGGGTTGGACTCAAGACGATAGTTACCGGATAAGGCGCAGCGGTCGGGCTGAACGG
GGGGTTCGTGCACACAGCCCAGCTTGGAGCGAACGACCTACACCGAACTGAGATACCTACAGCGTGAGCT
ATGAGAAAGCGCCACGCTTCCCGAAGGGAGAAAGGCGGACAGGTATCCGGTAAGCGGCAGGGTCGGAACA
GGAGAGCGCACGAGGGAGCTTCCAGGGGGAAACGCCTGGTATCTTTATAGTCCTGTCGGGTTTCGCCACC
TCTGACTTGAGCGTCGATTTTTGTGATGCTCGTCAGGGGGGCGGAGCCTATGGAAAAACGCCAGCAACGC
GGCCTTTTTACGGTTCCTGGCCTTTTGCTGGCCTTTTGCTCACATGTTCTTTCCTGCGTTATCCCCTGAT
TCTGTGGATAACCGTATTACCGCCTTTGAGTGAGCTGATACCGCTCGCCGCAGCCGAACGACCGAGCGCA
GCGAGTCAGTGAGCGAGGAAGCGGAAGAGCGCCCAATACGCAAACCGCCTCTCCCCGCGCGTTGGCCGAT
TCATTAATGCAGCTGGCACGACAGGTTTCCCGACTGGAAAGCGGGCAGTGAGCGCAACGCAATTAATGTG
AGTTAGCTCACTCATTAGGCACCCCAGGCTTTACACTTTATGCTTCCGGCTCGTATGTTGTGTGGAATTG
TGAGCGGATAACAATTTCACACAGGAAACAGCTATGACCATGATTACGCCAAGCGCGCAATTAACCCTCA
CTAAAGGGAACAAAAGCTG
